Addgene plasmid #132346: PV521
Purpose: Cas9 R promoter targeting sgRNA1 expression cassette for Zea mays
Depositing lab: Joshua Young. Depositing organization: Corteva Agriscience. Publication: The repurposing of type I-E CRISPR-Cascade for gene activation in plants. Young JK, Gasior SL, Jones S, Wang L, Navarro P, Vickroy B, Barrangou R. Commun Biol. 2019 Oct 18;2:383. doi: 10.1038/s42003-019-0637-6. eCollection 2019. PubMed 31646186.
Backbone
  Vector backbone: PHP66813
  Vector type: Plant Expression
Growth in bacteria
  Bacterial resistance: Ampicillin, 100 μg/mL
  Growth temperature: 37°C
  Growth strain: DH5alpha
  Copy number: High Copy
Gene/Insert
  Gene/Insert name: Cas9 R promoter targeting sgRNA1
  gRNA/shRNA sequence: unknown
  Species: Synthetic
  Cloning method: Restriction Enzyme; 5′ cloning site Unknown (unknown if destroyed); 3′ cloning site Unknown (unknown if destroyed)
Terms and licenses: Academic/Nonprofit Terms; Industry Terms: Not Available to Industry
How to cite: PV521 was a gift from Joshua Young (Addgene plasmid # 132346 ; http://n2t.net/addgene:132346 ; RRID:Addgene_132346)
