[The description below was written by a language model from this plasmid's Addgene catalogue record and pLannotate feature annotations shown in this document.]
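Description:
PV521 is a 4,440 bp plant expression plasmid built on the PHP66813 backbone that carries a single guide RNA expression cassette intended for use in Zea mays. Its bacterial portion looks like a pBluescript-type cloning vector. It has a high-copy ColE1/pUC origin for propagation in E. coli, an ampicillin resistance gene (β-lactamase) with its own promoter for selection, and an f1 phage origin. Remnants of the lacZα region are also present, with the lac promoter, lac operator, CAP binding site and a small lacI fragment. T7 and T3 phage promoters and fragments of the pBluescript multiple cloning site flank the insert. No plant selectable marker or plant replication element is annotated, so the plasmid appears to serve purely as a guide RNA donor.

The payload is a synthetic sgRNA, described as "Cas9 R promoter targeting sgRNA1". The only part of it recognised in the feature table is the Streptococcus pyogenes Cas9 guide RNA scaffold. About 1 kb of sequence between the upstream cloning-site fragment and the scaffold is unannotated. It presumably holds the promoter driving the guide and the spacer, but the record does not name the promoter and lists the guide sequence as unknown. A partial FLP recombinase coding fragment lies in reverse orientation just downstream of the scaffold; it is truncated and its role, if any, is not stated. The depositor and sequencing-verified records show the same features, offset by 30 nt. The associated work concerns CRISPR-based gene activation in plants, which suggests that this guide directs a Cas9-based effector, supplied from a separate construct, to the maize R gene promoter.
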