Features (pLannotate 1.2.2; 15 found; start..end, strand, type, name):
     34..52      +  promoter       T7 promoter: promoter for bacteriophage T7 RNA polymerase
     61..102     -  misc_feature   MCS (fragment): pBluescript multiple cloning site
   1123..1198    +  misc_RNA       gRNA scaffold: guide RNA scaffold for the Streptococcus pyogenes CRISPR/Cas9 system
   1228..1614    -  CDS            FLP1 (fragment): FLP_YEAST - Experimental evidence at protein level: Swiss-Prot protein existence level 1. Part of the plasmid amplification system, which corrects any decrease in copy number caused by a rare missegregation event. Catalyzes the recombination between the large inverted repetitions of the 2-micron plasmid during plasmid replication. This recombination event changes the direction of one of the two replication forks in the bidirectionally replicating molecule, effectively resulting in multiple rounds of replication from a single initiation event. Binds specifically to the FLP recognition target (F
   1615..1650    -  misc_feature   MCS (fragment): pBluescript multiple cloning site
   1663..1681    -  promoter       T3 promoter: promoter for bacteriophage T3 RNA polymerase
   1726..1742    -  protein_bind   lac operator: The lac repressor binds to the lac operator to inhibit transcription in E. coli. This inhibition can be relieved by adding lactose or isopropyl-β-D-thiogalactopyranoside (IPTG). lac repressor encoded by lacI
   1750..1780    -  promoter       lac promoter: promoter for the E. coli lac operon
   1795..1816    -  protein_bind   CAP binding site: CAP binding activates transcription in the presence of cAMP. E. coli catabolite activator protein
   1829..1921    -  CDS            lacI (fragment): lac repressor; lacI; The lac repressor binds to the lac operator to inhibit transcription in E. coli. This inhibition can be relieved by adding lactose or isopropyl-β-D-thiogalactopyranoside (IPTG).
   2104..2692    -  rep_origin     ori: high-copy-number ColE1/pMB1/pBR322/pUC origin of replication
   2863..3723    -  CDS            AmpR: β-lactamase; bla; confers resistance to ampicillin, carbenicillin, and related antibiotics
   3724..3828    -  promoter       AmpR promoter: bla
   3881..4309    -  rep_origin     f1 ori (sequence partly withheld): f1 bacteriophage origin of replication; arrow indicates direction of (+) strand synthesis
   4314..31      -  CDS            lacZα (fragment) (across the origin): LacZα fragment of β-galactosidase; lacZ fragment
>Addgene plasmid #132346 | PV521 | depositor full sequence | sequence record 254134 | PV521 sequence 4440 bps
TCACGACGTTGTAAAACGACGGCCAGTGAATTGTAATACGACTCACTATAGGGCGAATTGGGTACCGGGC
CCCCCCTCGAGGTCGACGGTATCGATAAGCTTTGAGAGTACAATGATGAACCTAGATTAATCAATGCCAA
AGTCTGAAAAATGCACCCTCAGTCTATGATCCAGAAAATCAAGATTGCTTGAGGCCCTGTTCGGTTGTTC
CGGATTAGAGCCCCGGATTAATTCCTAGCCGGATTACTTCTCTAATTTATATAGATTTTGATGAGCTGGA
ATGAATCCTGGCTTATTCCGGTACAACCGAACAGGCCCTGAAGGATACCAGTAATCGCTGAGCTAAATTG
GCATGCTGTCAGAGTGTCAGTATTGCAGCAAGGTAGTGAGATAACCGGCATCATGGTGCCAGTTTGATGG
CACCATTAGGGTTAGAGATGGTGGCCATGGGCGCATGTCCTGGCCAACTTTGTATGATATATGGCAGGGT
GAATAGGAAAGTAAAATTGTATTGTAAAAAGGGATTTCTTCTGTTTGTTAGCGCATGTACAAGGAATGCA
AGTTTTGAGCGAGGGGGCATCAAAGATCTGGCTGTGTTTCCAGCTGTTTTTGTTAGCCCCATCGAATCCT
TGACATAATGATCCCGCTTAAATAAGCAACCTCGCTTGTATAGTTCCTTGTGCTCTAACACACGATGATG
ATAAGTCGTAAAATAGTGGTGTCCAAAGAATTTCCAGGCCCAGTTGTAAAAGCTAAAATGCTATTCGAAT
TTCTACTAGCAGTAAGTCGTGTTTAGAAATTATTTTTTTATATACCTTTTTTCCTTCTATGTACAGTAGG
ACACAGTGTCAGCGCCGCGTTGACGGAGAATATTTGCAAAAAAGTAAAAGAGAAAGTCATAGCGGCGTAT
GTGCCAAAAACTTCGTCACAGAGAGGGCCATAAGAAACATGGCCCACGGCCCAATACGAAGCACCGCGAC
GAAGCCCAAACAGCAGTCCGTAGGTGGAGCAAAGCGCTGGGTAATACGCAAACGTTTTGTCCCACCTTGA
CTAATCACAAGAGTGGAGCGTACCTTATAAACCGAGCCGCAAGCACCGAATTGAGCTCCACCAAAGACAA
AGGTTTTAGAGCTAGAAATAGCAAGTTAAAATAAGGCTAGTCCGTTATCAACTTGAAAAAGTGGCACCGA
GTCGGTGCTTTTTTTTTGCGGCCGCGAATTCCTGCAGGGCCCTCTTGTCGGACCAGTTGCCCACCACGTT
GGTGAGCTCGGTGAGGCCCTTCATTGAGAGGAAGGAGGTCATGAGGTGCCTACCGATGTGGGACTTGGGG
CCGTTCTTGATGGCGAAGATGGAGTAGGGGGCGTTCTTCTTGAGGGCCTTGTTGTAGGACCTCACGAGGT
TGTCCTTGAGGAGCTGGTACTCCTGCTTGTTGGAGGAGGAGTTGCCGGTCCTGTTCACCCTCTTGAGCAC
GGGCTCTGAGTTCCTGAGGAACTCGTCGAGGTACACGAGGGGGTCGATCCTGCCGCGAGCGGAGAAGAAG
TAGATGTGCCTGGACACGGAGGTCTTGGTCTCGGTCACGAGGCACTGGATGATCACGCCGAGGTACTTGT
TCTGACTAGTTCTAGAGCGGCCGCCACCGCGGTGGAGCTCCAGCTTTTGTTCCCTTTAGTGAGGGTTAAT
TTCGAGCTTGGCGTAATCATGGTCATAGCTGTTTCCTGTGTGAAATTGTTATCCGCTCACAATTCCACAC
AACATACGAGCCGGAAGCATAAAGTGTAAAGCCTGGGGTGCCTAATGAGTGAGCTAACTCACATTAATTG
CGTTGCGCTCACTGCCCGCTTTCCAGTCGGGAAACCTGTCGTGCCAGCTGCATTAATGAATCGGCCAACG
CGCGGGGAGAGGCGGTTTGCGTATTGGGCGCTCTTCCGCTTCCTCGCTCACTGACTCGCTGCGCTCGGTC
GTTCGGCTGCGGCGAGCGGTATCAGCTCACTCAAAGGCGGTAATACGGTTATCCACAGAATCAGGGGATA
ACGCAGGAAAGAACATGTGAGCAAAAGGCCAGCAAAAGGCCAGGAACCGTAAAAAGGCCGCGTTGCTGGC
GTTTTTCCATAGGCTCCGCCCCCCTGACGAGCATCACAAAAATCGACGCTCAAGTCAGAGGTGGCGAAAC
CCGACAGGACTATAAAGATACCAGGCGTTTCCCCCTGGAAGCTCCCTCGTGCGCTCTCCTGTTCCGACCC
TGCCGCTTACCGGATACCTGTCCGCCTTTCTCCCTTCGGGAAGCGTGGCGCTTTCTCATAGCTCACGCTG
TAGGTATCTCAGTTCGGTGTAGGTCGTTCGCTCCAAGCTGGGCTGTGTGCACGAACCCCCCGTTCAGCCC
GACCGCTGCGCCTTATCCGGTAACTATCGTCTTGAGTCCAACCCGGTAAGACACGACTTATCGCCACTGG
CAGCAGCCACTGGTAACAGGATTAGCAGAGCGAGGTATGTAGGCGGTGCTACAGAGTTCTTGAAGTGGTG
GCCTAACTACGGCTACACTAGAAGGACAGTATTTGGTATCTGCGCTCTGCTGAAGCCAGTTACCTTCGGA
AAAAGAGTTGGTAGCTCTTGATCCGGCAAACAAACCACCGCTGGTAGCGGTGGTTTTTTTGTTTGCAAGC
AGCAGATTACGCGCAGAAAAAAAGGATCTCAAGAAGATCCTTTGATCTTTTCTACGGGGTCTGACGCTCA
GTGGAACGAAAACTCACGTTAAGGGATTTTGGTCATGAGATTATCAAAAAGGATCTTCACCTAGATCCTT
TTAAATTAAAAATGAAGTTTTAAATCAATCTAAAGTATATATGAGTAAACTTGGTCTGACAGTTACCAAT
GCTTAATCAGTGAGGCACCTATCTCAGCGATCTGTCTATTTCGTTCATCCATAGTTGCCTGACTCCCCGT
CGTGTAGATAACTACGATACGGGAGGGCTTACCATCTGGCCCCAGTGCTGCAATGATACCGCGAGACCCA
CGCTCACCGGCTCCAGATTTATCAGCAATAAACCAGCCAGCCGGAAGGGCCGAGCGCAGAAGTGGTCCTG
CAACTTTATCCGCCTCCATCCAGTCTATTAATTGTTGCCGGGAAGCTAGAGTAAGTAGTTCGCCAGTTAA
TAGTTTGCGCAACGTTGTTGCCATTGCTACAGGCATCGTGGTGTCACGCTCGTCGTTTGGTATGGCTTCA
TTCAGCTCCGGTTCCCAACGATCAAGGCGAGTTACATGATCCCCCATGTTGTGCAAAAAAGCGGTTAGCT
CCTTCGGTCCTCCGATCGTTGTCAGAAGTAAGTTGGCCGCAGTGTTATCACTCATGGTTATGGCAGCACT
GCATAATTCTCTTACTGTCATGCCATCCGTAAGATGCTTTTCTGTGACTGGTGAGTACTCAACCAAGTCA
TTCTGAGAATAGTGTATGCGGCGACCGAGTTGCTCTTGCCCGGCGTCAATACGGGATAATACCGCGCCAC
ATAGCAGAACTTTAAAAGTGCTCATCATTGGAAAACGTTCTTCGGGGCGAAAACTCTCAAGGATCTTACC
GCTGTTGAGATCCAGTTCGATGTAACCCACTCGTGCACCCAACTGATCTTCAGCATCTTTTACTTTCACC
AGCGTTTCTGGGTGAGCAAAAACAGGAAGGCAAAATGCCGCAAAAAAGGGAATAAGGGCGACACGGAAAT
GTTGAATACTCATACTCTTCCTTTTTCAATATTATTGAAGCATTTATCAGGGTTATTGTCTCATGAGCGG
ATACATATTTGAATGTATTTAGAAAAATAAACAAATAGGGGTTCCGCGCACATTTCCCCGAAAAGTGCCA
CCTAAATTGTAAGCGTTAATATTTTGTTAAAATTCGCGTTAAATTTTTGTTAAATCAGCTCATTTTTTAA
CCAATAGGCCGAAATCGGCAAAATCCCTTATAAATCAAAAGAATAGACCGAGATAGGGT
[37 nt withheld, positions 3980-4016]
AAAGAACGTGGACTCCAACGTCAAAGG
[49 nt withheld, positions 4044-4092]
T
[91 nt withheld, positions 4094-4184]
G
[124 nt withheld, positions 4186-4309]
CCCATTCGCCATTCAGGCTGCGCAACTGTTGGGAAGGGCGATCGGTGCGGGCCTCTTCGCTATTACGCCA
GCTGGCGAAAGGGGGATGTGCTGCAAGGCGATTAAGTTGGGTAACGCCAGGGTTTTCCCAG
