Features (pLannotate 1.2.2; 15 found; start..end, strand, type, name):
      4..22      +  promoter       T7 promoter: promoter for bacteriophage T7 RNA polymerase
     31..72      -  misc_feature   MCS (fragment): pBluescript multiple cloning site
   1093..1168    +  misc_RNA       gRNA scaffold: guide RNA scaffold for the Streptococcus pyogenes CRISPR/Cas9 system
   1198..1584    -  CDS            FLP1 (fragment): FLP_YEAST - Experimental evidence at protein level: Swiss-Prot protein existence level 1. Part of the plasmid amplification system, which corrects any decrease in copy number caused by a rare missegregation event. Catalyzes the recombination between the large inverted repetitions of the 2-micron plasmid during plasmid replication. This recombination event changes the direction of one of the two replication forks in the bidirectionally replicating molecule, effectively resulting in multiple rounds of replication from a single initiation event. Binds specifically to the FLP recognition target (F
   1585..1620    -  misc_feature   MCS (fragment): pBluescript multiple cloning site
   1633..1651    -  promoter       T3 promoter: promoter for bacteriophage T3 RNA polymerase
   1696..1712    -  protein_bind   lac operator: The lac repressor binds to the lac operator to inhibit transcription in E. coli. This inhibition can be relieved by adding lactose or isopropyl-β-D-thiogalactopyranoside (IPTG). lac repressor encoded by lacI
   1720..1750    -  promoter       lac promoter: promoter for the E. coli lac operon
   1765..1786    -  protein_bind   CAP binding site: CAP binding activates transcription in the presence of cAMP. E. coli catabolite activator protein
   1799..1891    -  CDS            lacI (fragment): lac repressor; lacI; The lac repressor binds to the lac operator to inhibit transcription in E. coli. This inhibition can be relieved by adding lactose or isopropyl-β-D-thiogalactopyranoside (IPTG).
   2074..2662    -  rep_origin     ori: high-copy-number ColE1/pMB1/pBR322/pUC origin of replication
   2833..3693    -  CDS            AmpR: β-lactamase; bla; confers resistance to ampicillin, carbenicillin, and related antibiotics
   3694..3798    -  promoter       AmpR promoter: bla
   3851..4279    -  rep_origin     f1 ori (sequence partly withheld): f1 bacteriophage origin of replication; arrow indicates direction of (+) strand synthesis
   4284..1       -  CDS            lacZα (fragment) (across the origin): LacZα fragment of β-galactosidase; lacZ fragment
>Addgene plasmid #132346 | PV521 | addgene full sequence | sequence record 258131 | Addgene NGS Result
TTGTAATACGACTCACTATAGGGCGAATTGGGTACCGGGCCCCCCCTCGAGGTCGACGGTATCGATAAGC
TTTGAGAGTACAATGATGAACCTAGATTAATCAATGCCAAAGTCTGAAAAATGCACCCTCAGTCTATGAT
CCAGAAAATCAAGATTGCTTGAGGCCCTGTTCGGTTGTTCCGGATTAGAGCCCCGGATTAATTCCTAGCC
GGATTACTTCTCTAATTTATATAGATTTTGATGAGCTGGAATGAATCCTGGCTTATTCCGGTACAACCGA
ACAGGCCCTGAAGGATACCAGTAATCGCTGAGCTAAATTGGCATGCTGTCAGAGTGTCAGTATTGCAGCA
AGGTAGTGAGATAACCGGCATCATGGTGCCAGTTTGATGGCACCATTAGGGTTAGAGATGGTGGCCATGG
GCGCATGTCCTGGCCAACTTTGTATGATATATGGCAGGGTGAATAGGAAAGTAAAATTGTATTGTAAAAA
GGGATTTCTTCTGTTTGTTAGCGCATGTACAAGGAATGCAAGTTTTGAGCGAGGGGGCATCAAAGATCTG
GCTGTGTTTCCAGCTGTTTTTGTTAGCCCCATCGAATCCTTGACATAATGATCCCGCTTAAATAAGCAAC
CTCGCTTGTATAGTTCCTTGTGCTCTAACACACGATGATGATAAGTCGTAAAATAGTGGTGTCCAAAGAA
TTTCCAGGCCCAGTTGTAAAAGCTAAAATGCTATTCGAATTTCTACTAGCAGTAAGTCGTGTTTAGAAAT
TATTTTTTTATATACCTTTTTTCCTTCTATGTACAGTAGGACACAGTGTCAGCGCCGCGTTGACGGAGAA
TATTTGCAAAAAAGTAAAAGAGAAAGTCATAGCGGCGTATGTGCCAAAAACTTCGTCACAGAGAGGGCCA
TAAGAAACATGGCCCACGGCCCAATACGAAGCACCGCGACGAAGCCCAAACAGCAGTCCGTAGGTGGAGC
AAAGCGCTGGGTAATACGCAAACGTTTTGTCCCACCTTGACTAATCACAAGAGTGGAGCGTACCTTATAA
ACCGAGCCGCAAGCACCGAATTGAGCTCCACCAAAGACAAAGGTTTTAGAGCTAGAAATAGCAAGTTAAA
ATAAGGCTAGTCCGTTATCAACTTGAAAAAGTGGCACCGAGTCGGTGCTTTTTTTTTGCGGCCGCGAATT
CCTGCAGGGCCCTCTTGTCGGACCAGTTGCCCACCACGTTGGTGAGCTCGGTGAGGCCCTTCATTGAGAG
GAAGGAGGTCATGAGGTGCCTACCGATGTGGGACTTGGGGCCGTTCTTGATGGCGAAGATGGAGTAGGGG
GCGTTCTTCTTGAGGGCCTTGTTGTAGGACCTCACGAGGTTGTCCTTGAGGAGCTGGTACTCCTGCTTGT
TGGAGGAGGAGTTGCCGGTCCTGTTCACCCTCTTGAGCACGGGCTCTGAGTTCCTGAGGAACTCGTCGAG
GTACACGAGGGGGTCGATCCTGCCGCGAGCGGAGAAGAAGTAGATGTGCCTGGACACGGAGGTCTTGGTC
TCGGTCACGAGGCACTGGATGATCACGCCGAGGTACTTGTTCTGACTAGTTCTAGAGCGGCCGCCACCGC
GGTGGAGCTCCAGCTTTTGTTCCCTTTAGTGAGGGTTAATTTCGAGCTTGGCGTAATCATGGTCATAGCT
GTTTCCTGTGTGAAATTGTTATCCGCTCACAATTCCACACAACATACGAGCCGGAAGCATAAAGTGTAAA
GCCTGGGGTGCCTAATGAGTGAGCTAACTCACATTAATTGCGTTGCGCTCACTGCCCGCTTTCCAGTCGG
GAAACCTGTCGTGCCAGCTGCATTAATGAATCGGCCAACGCGCGGGGAGAGGCGGTTTGCGTATTGGGCG
CTCTTCCGCTTCCTCGCTCACTGACTCGCTGCGCTCGGTCGTTCGGCTGCGGCGAGCGGTATCAGCTCAC
TCAAAGGCGGTAATACGGTTATCCACAGAATCAGGGGATAACGCAGGAAAGAACATGTGAGCAAAAGGCC
AGCAAAAGGCCAGGAACCGTAAAAAGGCCGCGTTGCTGGCGTTTTTCCATAGGCTCCGCCCCCCTGACGA
GCATCACAAAAATCGACGCTCAAGTCAGAGGTGGCGAAACCCGACAGGACTATAAAGATACCAGGCGTTT
CCCCCTGGAAGCTCCCTCGTGCGCTCTCCTGTTCCGACCCTGCCGCTTACCGGATACCTGTCCGCCTTTC
TCCCTTCGGGAAGCGTGGCGCTTTCTCATAGCTCACGCTGTAGGTATCTCAGTTCGGTGTAGGTCGTTCG
CTCCAAGCTGGGCTGTGTGCACGAACCCCCCGTTCAGCCCGACCGCTGCGCCTTATCCGGTAACTATCGT
CTTGAGTCCAACCCGGTAAGACACGACTTATCGCCACTGGCAGCAGCCACTGGTAACAGGATTAGCAGAG
CGAGGTATGTAGGCGGTGCTACAGAGTTCTTGAAGTGGTGGCCTAACTACGGCTACACTAGAAGAACAGT
ATTTGGTATCTGCGCTCTGCTGAAGCCAGTTACCTTCGGAAAAAGAGTTGGTAGCTCTTGATCCGGCAAA
CAAACCACCGCTGGTAGCGGTGGTTTTTTTGTTTGCAAGCAGCAGATTACGCGCAGAAAAAAAGGATCTC
AAGAAGATCCTTTGATCTTTTCTACGGGGTCTGACGCTCAGTGGAACGAAAACTCACGTTAAGGGATTTT
GGTCATGAGATTATCAAAAAGGATCTTCACCTAGATCCTTTTAAATTAAAAATGAAGTTTTAAATCAATC
TAAAGTATATATGAGTAAACTTGGTCTGACAGTTACCAATGCTTAATCAGTGAGGCACCTATCTCAGCGA
TCTGTCTATTTCGTTCATCCATAGTTGCCTGACTCCCCGTCGTGTAGATAACTACGATACGGGAGGGCTT
ACCATCTGGCCCCAGTGCTGCAATGATACCGCGAGACCCACGCTCACCGGCTCCAGATTTATCAGCAATA
AACCAGCCAGCCGGAAGGGCCGAGCGCAGAAGTGGTCCTGCAACTTTATCCGCCTCCATCCAGTCTATTA
ATTGTTGCCGGGAAGCTAGAGTAAGTAGTTCGCCAGTTAATAGTTTGCGCAACGTTGTTGCCATTGCTAC
AGGCATCGTGGTGTCACGCTCGTCGTTTGGTATGGCTTCATTCAGCTCCGGTTCCCAACGATCAAGGCGA
GTTACATGATCCCCCATGTTGTGCAAAAAAGCGGTTAGCTCCTTCGGTCCTCCGATCGTTGTCAGAAGTA
AGTTGGCCGCAGTGTTATCACTCATGGTTATGGCAGCACTGCATAATTCTCTTACTGTCATGCCATCCGT
AAGATGCTTTTCTGTGACTGGTGAGTACTCAACCAAGTCATTCTGAGAATAGTGTATGCGGCGACCGAGT
TGCTCTTGCCCGGCGTCAATACGGGATAATACCGCGCCACATAGCAGAACTTTAAAAGTGCTCATCATTG
GAAAACGTTCTTCGGGGCGAAAACTCTCAAGGATCTTACCGCTGTTGAGATCCAGTTCGATGTAACCCAC
TCGTGCACCCAACTGATCTTCAGCATCTTTTACTTTCACCAGCGTTTCTGGGTGAGCAAAAACAGGAAGG
CAAAATGCCGCAAAAAAGGGAATAAGGGCGACACGGAAATGTTGAATACTCATACTCTTCCTTTTTCAAT
ATTATTGAAGCATTTATCAGGGTTATTGTCTCATGAGCGGATACATATTTGAATGTATTTAGAAAAATAA
ACAAATAGGGGTTCCGCGCACATTTCCCCGAAAAGTGCCACCTAAATTGTAAGCGTTAATATTTTGTTAA
AATTCGCGTTAAATTTTTGTTAAATCAGCTCATTTTTTAACCAATAGGCCGAAATCGGCAAAATCCCTTA
TAAATCAAAAGAATAGACCGAGATAGGGT
[37 nt withheld, positions 3950-3986]
AAAGAACGTGGACTCCAACGTCAAAGG
[49 nt withheld, positions 4014-4062]
T
[91 nt withheld, positions 4064-4154]
G
[124 nt withheld, positions 4156-4279]
CCCATTCGCCATTCAGGCTGCGCAACTGTTGGGAAGGGCGATCGGTGCGGGCCTCTTCGCTATTACGCCA
GCTGGCGAAAGGGGGATGTGCTGCAAGGCGATTAAGTTGGGTAACGCCAGGGTTTTCCCAGTCACGACGT
TGTAAAACGACGGCCAGTGAA
